Addgene plasmid #223976: AiP12253 - pAAV-AiE0458m-minBG-SYFP2-WPRE3-BGHpA (Alias: CN2253)
Purpose: AiE0458m is an enhancer sequence, designed to drive AAV-mediated transgene expression in cortical L5_ET neurons
Depositing lab: Allen Institute for Brain Science & Jonathan Ting. Depositing organization: Allen Institute. Publication: A suite of enhancer AAVs and transgenic mouse lines for genetic access to cortical cell types. Ben-Simon Y, Hooper M, Narayan S, Daigle TL, Dwivedi D, Way SW, Oster A, Stafford DA, Mich JK, Taormina MJ, Martinez RA, Opitz-Araya X, Roth JR, Alexander JR, Allen S, Amster A, Arbuckle J, Ayala A, Baker PM, Bakken TE, Barcelli T, Barta S, Bendrick J, Bertagnolli D, Bielstein C, Bishwakarma P, Bowlus J, Boyer G, Brouner K, Casian B, Casper T, Chakka AB, Chakrabarty R, Chance RK, Chavan S, Clark M, Colbert K, Collman F, Daniel S, Departee M, DiValentin P, Donadio N, Dotson N, Egdorf T, Fliss T, Gabitto M, Garcia J, Gary A, Gasperini M, Gloe J, Goldy J, Gore BB, Graybuck L, Greisman N, Haeseleer F, Halterman C, Haradon Z, Hastings SD, Helback O, Ho W, Hockemeyer D, Huang C, Huff S, Hunker A, Johansen N, Jones D, Juneau Z, Kalmbach B, Kannan M, Khem S, Kussick E, Kutsal R, Larsen R, Lee C, Lee AY, Leibly M, Lenz GH, Li S, Liang E, Lusk N, Madigan Z, Malloy J, Malone J, McCue R, Melchor J, Mollenkopf T, Moosman S, Morin E, Newman D, Ng L, Ngo K, Omstead V, Otto S, Oyama A, Pena N, Pham T, Phillips E, Pom CA, Potekhina L, Ransford S, Ray PL, Rette D, Reynoldson C, Rimorin C, Rocha D, Ruiz A, Sanchez REA, Sawyer L, Sedeno-Cortes A, Sevigny JP, Shapovalova N, Shepard N, Shulga L, Sigler AR, Siverts L, Soliman S, Somasundaram S, Staats B, Stewart K, Szelenyi E, Tieu M, Trader C, Tran A, van Velthoven CTJ, Walker M, Wang Y, Weed N, Wirthlin M, Wood T, Wynalda B, Yao Z, Zhou T, Ariza J, Dee N, Reding M, Ronellenfitch K, Mufti S, Sunkin SM, Smith KA, Esposito L, Waters J, Thyagarajan B, Yao S, Lein ES, Zeng H, Levi BP, Ngai J, Ting JT, Tasic B. Cell. 2025 May 16:S0092-8674(25)00513-6. doi: 10.1016/j.cell.2025.05.002. PubMed 40403729.
Backbone
  Vector backbone: pAAV
  Vector type: AAV
Growth in bacteria
  Bacterial resistance: Ampicillin, 100 μg/mL
  Growth temperature: 30°C
  Growth strain: NEB Stable
  Copy number: High Copy
Gene/Insert
  Gene/Insert name: SYFP2
  Species: Synthetic
  Mutation: NA
  Promoter: minBG
  Cloning method: Other
Terms and licenses: Academic/Nonprofit Terms; Industry Terms: Not Available to Industry
Depositor comments: Cloning Method: RE Cloning
How to cite: AiP12253 - pAAV-AiE0458m-minBG-SYFP2-WPRE3-BGHpA (Alias: CN2253) was a gift from Allen Institute for Brain Science & Jonathan Ting (Addgene plasmid # 223976 ; http://n2t.net/addgene:223976 ; RRID:Addgene_223976)
