[The description below was written by a language model from this plasmid's Addgene catalogue record and pLannotate feature annotations shown in this document.]
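Description:
AiP12253 - pAAV-AiE0458m-minBG-SYFP2-WPRE3-BGHpA (alias CN2253) is an adeno-associated virus transfer plasmid built on a pAAV backbone, about 4.6 kb in total. It is intended for packaging a small reporter genome into recombinant AAV for delivery to the brain. In bacteria it is maintained by a high-copy ColE1/pUC-type origin and selected with ampicillin through the bla gene and its native promoter. An M13 phage origin is also annotated in the backbone. The short bom, rop and AAVS1 homology-arm hits in the feature table are small fragments, most likely backbone remnants or chance matches rather than functional parts.

The payload lies between two AAV2 inverted terminal repeats, which are the cis elements needed for replication and encapsidation of the vector genome. According to the record, the enhancer AiE0458m is paired with the minBG minimal promoter. A minimal promoter of this kind has little activity by itself, so expression depends on the cell-type specificity of the enhancer. Neither element was annotated by the automated feature call, but both presumably occupy the unannotated stretch between the left ITR and the reporter. They drive SYFP2, a fast-maturing monomeric yellow fluorescent protein derived from Aequorea victoria. The reporter is followed by WPRE3, a shortened woodchuck hepatitis virus posttranscriptional element seen here as two WPRE fragments, which boosts transcript expression while saving packaging space. A bovine growth hormone polyadenylation signal ends the cassette.

The stated purpose is AAV-mediated transgene expression in cortical layer 5 extratelencephalic (L5_ET) neurons. Here the fluorescent reporter serves to label that population and to show the enhancer's specificity. The plasmid belongs to a larger collection of enhancer AAVs for genetic access to cortical cell types.
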