Features (pLannotate 1.2.2; 14 found; start..end, strand, type, name):
      1..141     -  repeat_region  AAV2 ITR: inverted terminal repeat of adeno-associated virus serotype 2 inverted
    204..220     -  misc_feature   HA-R (fragment): right homology arm from the adeno-associated virus integration site (AAVS1) within intron 1 of the human PPP1R12C gene
    630..1346    +  CDS            SYFP2: SYFP2 is a basic (constitutively fluorescent) yellow fluorescent protein published in 2006, derived from Aequorea victoria. It is reported to be a very rapidly-maturing monomer with moderate acid sensitivity.
   1386..1543    +  misc_feature   WPRE (fragment): woodchuck hepatitis virus posttranscriptional regulatory element
   1549..1629    +  misc_feature   WPRE (fragment): woodchuck hepatitis virus posttranscriptional regulatory element
   1646..1757    +  polyA_signal   bGH poly(A) signal: bovine growth hormone polyadenylation signal
   1875..2015    +  repeat_region  AAV2 ITR: inverted terminal repeat of adeno-associated virus serotype 2 inverted
   2020..2071    -  misc_feature   bom (fragment): basis of mobility region from pBR322
   2090..2470    +  rep_origin     M13 ori (sequence partly withheld): M13 bacteriophage origin of replication; arrow indicates direction of (+) strand synthesis
   2546..2595    -  misc_feature   bom (fragment): basis of mobility region from pBR322
   2697..2732    -  CDS            rop (fragment): Rop protein, which maintains plasmids at low copy number; rop
   2827..2931    +  promoter       AmpR promoter: bla
   2932..3792    +  CDS            AmpR: β-lactamase; bla; confers resistance to ampicillin, carbenicillin, and related antibiotics
   3963..4551    +  rep_origin     ori: high-copy-number ColE1/pMB1/pBR322/pUC origin of replication
>Addgene plasmid #223976 | AiP12253 - pAAV-AiE0458m-minBG-SYFP2-WPRE3-BGHpA (Alias: CN2253) | addgene full sequence | sequence record 449753 | Addgene NGS Result
CCTGCAGGCAGCTGCGCGCTCGCTCGCTCACTGAGGCCGCCCGGGCAAAGCCCGGGCGTCGGGCGACCTT
TGGTCGCCCGGCCTCAGTGAGCGAGCGAGCGCGCAGAGAGGGAGTGGCCAACTCCATCACTAGGGGTTCC
TGCGGCCGCACGCGTGACTGGAAAAAGGTAGCTATGGCAGCCTCTGCGCCTATATTTTATCCATATTCTG
ATTTTGTTTTCCAAGGTCTCCTAGTCAATCATAATCTGAATCAATGGAAATTTCCACGGATAAATAATTC
ATGAGACTTGAGGAAAATGTGTGCTAGTCCTCAATACCTTATAAAATGTATTATTCATTTTGAATTAGAT
TAAAATGTTTAAAAAATGCTATCTATAAGACACTGTGGGAGCCAAAAAATTTATACTTCTTTATAAAATC
CTTAACTGCCTGGAAATAAACTAGGTGTTAAGAGAATTGAAGTTAAAACACAGAAAAATAATCCCACTCT
TTCATAAACTCACAACTCCCAAATAATGAGAACCAAAGGTGAGCTCGGGCTGGGCATAAAAGTCAGGGCA
GAGCCATCTATTGCTTACATTTGCTTCTGGGATCCAGATCTTTCGAAGCTAGCGCTACCGGTCGCCACCA
TGGTGAGCAAGGGCGAGGAGCTGTTCACCGGGGTGGTGCCCATCCTGGTCGAGCTGGACGGCGACGTAAA
CGGCCACAAGTTCAGCGTGTCCGGCGAGGGCGAGGGCGATGCCACCTACGGCAAGCTGACCCTGAAGCTG
ATCTGCACCACCGGCAAGCTGCCCGTGCCCTGGCCCACCCTCGTGACCACCCTGGGCTACGGCGTGCAGT
GCTTCGCCCGCTACCCCGACCACATGAAGCAGCACGACTTCTTCAAGTCCGCCATGCCCGAAGGCTACGT
CCAGGAGCGCACCATCTTCTTCAAGGACGACGGCAACTACAAGACCCGCGCCGAGGTGAAGTTCGAGGGC
GACACCCTGGTGAACCGCATCGAGCTGAAGGGCATCGACTTCAAGGAGGACGGCAACATCCTGGGGCACA
AGCTGGAGTACAACTACAACAGCCACAACGTCTATATCACCGCCGACAAGCAGAAGAACGGCATCAAGGC
CAACTTCAAGATCCGCCACAACATCGAGGACGGCGGCGTGCAGCTCGCCGACCACTACCAGCAGAACACC
CCCATCGGCGACGGCCCCGTGCTGCTGCCCGACAACCACTACCTGAGCTACCAGTCCAAGCTGAGCAAAG
ACCCCAACGAGAAGCGCGATCACATGGTCCTGCTGGAGTTCGTGACCGCCGCCGGGATCACTCTCGGCAT
GGACGAGCTGTACAAGTAAGTCGACGGCGCGCCGCGGCCGCGAATTCGATATCATAATCAACCTCTGGAT
TACAAAATTTGTGAAAGATTGACTGGTATTCTTAACTATGTTGCTCCTTTTACGCTATGTGGATACGCTG
CTTTAATGCCTTTGTATCATGCTATTGCTTCCCGTATGGCTTTCATTTTCTCCTCCTTGTATAAATCCTG
GTTAGTTCTTGCCACGGCGGAACTCATCGCCGCCTGCCTTGCCCGCTGCTGGACAGGGGCTCGGCTGTTG
GGCACTGACAATTCCGTGGCTCGAGAGATCTTCGACTGTGCCTTCTAGTTGCCAGCCATCTGTTGTTTGC
CCCTCCCCCGTGCCTTCCTTGACCCTGGAAGGTGCCACTCCCACTGTCCTTTCCTAATAAAATGAGGAAA
TTGCATCGCATTGTCTGAGTAGGTGTCATTCTATTCTGGGGGGTGGGGTGGGGCAGGACAGCAAGGGGGA
GGATTGGGAAGACAATAGCAGGCATGAGATCTCACGTGCGGACCGAGCGGCCGCAGGAACCCCTAGTGAT
GGAGTTGGCCACTCCCTCTCTGCGCGCTCGCTCGCTCACTGAGGCCGGGCGACCAAAGGTCGCCCGACGC
CCGGGCTTTGCCCGGGCGGCCTCAGTGAGCGAGCGAGCGCGCAGCTGCCTGCAGGGGCGCCTGATGCGGT
ATTTTCTCCTTACGCATCTGTGCGGTATTTCACACCGCATA
[142 nt withheld, positions 2072-2213]
C
[141 nt withheld, positions 2215-2355]
CCTTTGACGTTGGAGTCCACGTTCTTT
[37 nt withheld, positions 2383-2419]
ACCCTATCTCGGGCTATTCTTTTGATTTATAAGGGATTTTGCCGATTTCGGCCTATTGGTTAAAAAATGA
GCTGATTTAACAAAAATTTAACGCGAATTTTAACAAAATATTAACGTTTACAATTTTATGGTGCACTCTC
AGTACAATCTGCTCTGATGCCGCATAGTTAAGCCAGCCCCGACACCCGCCAACACCCGCTGACGCGCCCT
GACGGGCTTGTCTGCTCCCGGCATCCGCTTACAGACAAGCTGTGACCGTCTCCGGGAGCTGCATGTGTCA
GAGGTTTTCACCGTCATCACCGAAACGCGCGAGACGAAAGGGCCTCGTGATACGCCTATTTTTATAGGTT
AATGTCATGATAATAATGGTTTCTTAGACGTCAGGTGGCACTTTTCGGGGAAATGTGCGCGGAACCCCTA
TTTGTTTATTTTTCTAAATACATTCAAATATGTATCCGCTCATGAGACAATAACCCTGATAAATGCTTCA
ATAATATTGAAAAAGGAAGAGTATGAGTATTCAACATTTCCGTGTCGCCCTTATTCCCTTTTTTGCGGCA
TTTTGCCTTCCTGTTTTTGCTCACCCAGAAACGCTGGTGAAAGTAAAAGATGCTGAAGATCAGTTGGGTG
CACGAGTGGGTTACATCGAACTGGATCTCAACAGCGGTAAGATCCTTGAGAGTTTTCGCCCCGAAGAACG
TTTTCCAATGATGAGCACTTTTAAAGTTCTGCTATGTGGCGCGGTATTATCCCGTATTGACGCCGGGCAA
GAGCAACTCGGTCGCCGCATACACTATTCTCAGAATGACTTGGTTGAGTACTCACCAGTCACAGAAAAGC
ATCTTACGGATGGCATGACAGTAAGAGAATTATGCAGTGCTGCCATAACCATGAGTGATAACACTGCGGC
CAACTTACTTCTGACAACGATCGGAGGACCGAAGGAGCTAACCGCTTTTTTGCACAACATGGGGGATCAT
GTAACTCGCCTTGATCGTTGGGAACCGGAGCTGAATGAAGCCATACCAAACGACGAGCGTGACACCACGA
TGCCTGTAGCAATGGCAACAACGTTGCGCAAACTATTAACTGGCGAACTACTTACTCTAGCTTCCCGGCA
ACAATTAATAGACTGGATGGAGGCGGATAAAGTTGCAGGACCACTTCTGCGCTCGGCCCTTCCGGCTGGC
TGGTTTATTGCTGATAAATCTGGAGCCGGTGAGCGTGGGTCTCGCGGTATCATTGCAGCACTGGGGCCAG
ATGGTAAGCCCTCCCGTATCGTAGTTATCTACACGACGGGGAGTCAGGCAACTATGGATGAACGAAATAG
ACAGATCGCTGAGATAGGTGCCTCACTGATTAAGCATTGGTAACTGTCAGACCAAGTTTACTCATATATA
CTTTAGATTGATTTAAAACTTCATTTTTAATTTAAAAGGATCTAGGTGAAGATCCTTTTTGATAATCTCA
TGACCAAAATCCCTTAACGTGAGTTTTCGTTCCACTGAGCGTCAGACCCCGTAGAAAAGATCAAAGGATC
TTCTTGAGATCCTTTTTTTCTGCGCGTAATCTGCTGCTTGCAAACAAAAAAACCACCGCTACCAGCGGTG
GTTTGTTTGCCGGATCAAGAGCTACCAACTCTTTTTCCGAAGGTAACTGGCTTCAGCAGAGCGCAGATAC
CAAATACTGTCCTTCTAGTGTAGCCGTAGTTAGGCCACCACTTCAAGAACTCTGTAGCACCGCCTACATA
CCTCGCTCTGCTAATCCTGTTACCAGTGGCTGCTGCCAGTGGCGATAAGTCGTGTCTTACCGGGTTGGAC
TCAAGACGATAGTTACCGGATAAGGCGCAGCGGTCGGGCTGAACGGGGGGTTCGTGCACACAGCCCAGCT
TGGAGCGAACGACCTACACCGAACTGAGATACCTACAGCGTGAGCTATGAGAAAGCGCCACGCTTCCCGA
AGGGAGAAAGGCGGACAGGTATCCGGTAAGCGGCAGGGTCGGAACAGGAGAGCGCACGAGGGAGCTTCCA
GGGGGAAACGCCTGGTATCTTTATAGTCCTGTCGGGTTTCGCCACCTCTGACTTGAGCGTCGATTTTTGT
GATGCTCGTCAGGGGGGCGGAGCCTATGGAAAAACGCCAGCAACGCGGCCTTTTTACGGTTCCTGGCCTT
TTGCTGGCCTTTTGCTCACATGT
